Addgene plasmid #8654: p3993 pET ubcH7
Depositing lab: Peter Howley. Depositing organization: Harvard Medical School. Publication: Identification of a human ubiquitin-conjugating enzyme that mediates the E6-AP-dependent ubiquitination of p53. Scheffner M, Huibregtse JM, Howley PM. Proc Natl Acad Sci U S A 1994 Sep 13;91(19):8797-801. 10.1073/pnas.91.19.8797 PubMed 8090726.
Backbone
  Vector backbone: pET23a
  Backbone manufacturer: Novagen
  Backbone size w/o insert (bp): 3700
  Vector type: Bacterial Expression
Growth in bacteria
  Bacterial resistance: Ampicillin, 100 μg/mL
  Growth temperature: 37°C
  Growth strain: DH5alpha
  Copy number: High Copy
Gene/Insert
  Gene/Insert name: UbcH7
  Species: H. sapiens (human)
  Entrez Gene: UBE2L3 (a.k.a. E2-F1, L-UBC, UBCH7, UbcM4)
  Cloning method: Restriction Enzyme; 5′ cloning site BamHI (not destroyed); 3′ cloning site EcoRI (not destroyed)
  Sequencing primers: 5′ T7
Terms and licenses: Academic/Nonprofit Terms; Industry Terms: Not Available to Industry
Depositor comments: See author's map. Cloning of this plasmid was described in the following pubication: https://www.ncbi.nlm.nih.gov/pubmed/8576257 J Biol Chem. 1996 Feb 2;271(5):2795-800.
How to cite: p3993 pET ubcH7 was a gift from Peter Howley (Addgene plasmid # 8654 ; http://n2t.net/addgene:8654 ; RRID:Addgene_8654)
