[The description below was written by a language model from this plasmid's Addgene catalogue record.]
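Description:
p3993 pET ubcH7 is a bacterial expression plasmid built on the Novagen pET23a backbone (about 3.7 kb without insert) and carrying the human ubiquitin-conjugating enzyme UbcH7, the product of the UBE2L3 gene (also known as E2-F1, L-UBC or UbcM4). The coding sequence was inserted by restriction cloning between the BamHI and EcoRI sites of the polylinker, and both sites remain intact, so the insert can be excised or transferred. The plasmid is maintained at high copy in E. coli under ampicillin selection, with a standard cloning strain listed for propagation.

As a pET-series vector, it places the insert downstream of a bacteriophage T7 promoter, consistent with the T7 primer listed for sequencing from the 5′ side. Expression therefore depends on a host that supplies T7 RNA polymerase, such as a DE3 lysogen, rather than the cloning strain used for maintenance. pET23a normally offers an N-terminal T7 epitope tag and an optional C-terminal His tag. However, the record does not state whether either tag is in frame with UbcH7, nor does it give the insert size or any mutations, and no feature table is provided. The depositor's map would be needed to confirm those details.

The construct is intended for producing recombinant UbcH7 in bacteria. The associated publication concerns the identification of a human E2 enzyme that supports E6-AP-dependent ubiquitination of p53, which suggests use as a source of E2 for in vitro ubiquitination assays with E3 ligases such as E6-AP. The depositor notes that the cloning itself was described in a separate, later paper.
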