>Addgene plasmid #8654 | p3993 pET ubcH7 | addgene partial sequence | sequence record 17134 | T7 5'-TAATACGACTCACTATAGGG-3'
GTTTACTTTAGAAGGAGATATACAT
[462 nt withheld, positions 26-487]
TAAGGATCCGGCTGCTAACAAAGCCCGAAAGGAAGCTGAGTTGGCTGCTGCCACCGCTGAGCAATAACTA
GCATAACCCCTTGGGGCCTCTAAACGGGTCTTGAGGGGTTTTTTGCTGAAAGGAGGAACTATATCCGGAT
ATCCACAGGACGGGTGTGGTCGCCATGATCGCGTAGTCGATAGTGGCTCCAAGTAGCGAAGCGAGCAGGA
CTGGGCGGCGGCCAAAGCGGTCGGACAGTGCTCCGAGAACGGGTGCGCATAGAAATTGCATCAACGCATA
TAGCGCTAGCAGCACGCCATAGTGACTGGCGATGCTGTCGGAATGGACGATATCCCGCAAGAGGCCCGGC
AGTACCGGCATAACCAAGCCTATGCCTACAGCATCCAGGGTGACGGTGCCGAGGATGACGATGAGCGCAT
TGTTAGATTTCATACACGGTGCCTGACTGCGTTAGCAATTTTACTGTGATAAACTACCGCATTAAAGCTT
ATCGATG
