>Addgene plasmid #8654 | p3993 pET ubcH7 | addgene partial sequence | sequence record 51348 | T7-term
TGTTAGCAGCCGGATCCTTA
[462 nt withheld, positions 21-482]
ATGTATATCTCCTTCTTAAAGTTAAACAAAATTATTTCTAGAGGGAAACCGTTGTGGTCTCCCTATAGTG
AGTCGTATTAATTTCGCGGGATCGAGATCTCGATCCTCTACGCCGGACGCATCGTGGCCGGCATCACCGG
CGCCACAGGTGCGGTTGCTGGCGCCTATATCGCCGACATCACCGATGGGGAAGATCGGGCTCGCCACTTC
GGGCTCATGAGCGCTTGTTTCGGCGTGGGTATGGTGGCAGGCCCCGTGGCCGGGGGACTGTTGGGCGCCA
TCTCCTTGCATGCACCATTCCTTGCGGCGGCGGTGCTCAACGGCCTCAACCTACTACTGGGGCTGCTTCT
