>Addgene plasmid #8654 | p3993 pET ubcH7 | addgene partial sequence | sequence record 170271 | Addgene assembled insert sequence
TAATACGACTCACTATAGGGAGACCACAACGGTTTCCCTCTAGAAATAATTTTGTTTAACTTTAAGAAGG
AGATATACAT
[462 nt withheld, positions 81-542]
TAACAAAAAACCCCTCAAGACCCGTTTAGAGGCCCCAAGGGGTTATGCTAG
